>Addgene plasmid #11395 | YFP-Rac1(N17) | depositor full sequence | sequence record 6958 | Author sequence
TAGTTATTAATAGTAATCAATTACGGGGTCATTAGTTCATAGCCCATATATGGAGTTCCGCGTTACATAA
CTTACGGTAAATGGCCCGCCTGGCTGACCGCCCAACGACCCCCGCCCATTGACGTCAATAATGACGTATG
TTCCCATAGTAACGCCAATAGGGACTTTCCATTGACGTCAATGGGTGGAGTATTTACGGTAAACTGCCCA
CTTGGCAGTACATCAAGTGTATCATATGCCAAGTACGCCCCCTATTGACGTCAATGACGGTAAATGGCCC
GCCTGGCATTATGCCCAGTACATGACCTTATGGGACTTTCCTACTTGGCAGTACATCTACGTATTAGTCA
TCGCTATTACCATGGTGATGCGGTTTTGGCAGTACATCAATGGGCGTGGATAGCGGTTTGACTCACGGGG
ATTTCCAAGTCTCCACCCCATTGACGTCAATGGGAGTTTGTTTTGGCACCAAAATCAACGGGACTTTCCA
AAATGTCGTAACAACTCCGCCCCATTGACGCAAATGGGCGGTAGGCGTGTACGGTGGGAGGTCTATATAA
GCAGAGCTGGTTTAGTGAACCGTCAGATCCGCTAGCGCTACCGGTCGCCACCATGGTGAGCAAGGGCGAG
GAGCTGTTCACCGGGGTGGTGCCCATCCTGGTCGAGCTGGACGGCGACGTAAACGGCCACAAGTTCAGCG
TGTCCGGCGAGGGCGAGGGCGATGCCACCTACGGCAAGCTGACCCTGAAGTTCATCTGCACCACCGGCAA
GCTGCCCGTGCCCTGGCCCACCCTCGTGACCACCTTCGGCTACGGCCTGATGTGCTTCGCCCGCTACCCC
GACCACATGAAGCAGCACGACTTCTTCAAGTCCGCCATGCCCGAAGGCTACGTCCAGGAGCGCACCATCT
TCTTCAAGGACGACGGCAACTACAAGACCCGCGCCGAGGTGAAGTTCGAGGGCGACACCCTGGTGAACCG
CATCGAGCTGAAGGGCATCGACTTCAAGGAGGACGGCAACATCCTGGGGCACAAGCTGGAGTACAACTAC
AACAGCCACAACGTCTATATCATGGCCGACAAGCAGAAGAACGGCATCAAGGTGAACTTCAAGATCCGCC
ACAACATCGAGGACGGCAGCGTGCAGCTCGCCGACCACTACCAGCAGAACACCCCCATCGGCGACGGCCC
CGTGCTGCTGCCCGACAACCACTACCTGAGCTACCAGTCCAAACTGAGCAAAGACCCCAACGAGAAGCGC
GATCACATGGTCCTGCTGGAGTTCGTGACCGCCGCCGGGATCACTCTCGGCATGGACGAGCTGTACAAGT
CCGGACTCAGATCTATGCAGGCCATCAAGTGTGTGGTGGTGGGAGACGGAGCTGTAGGTAAAAATTGCCT
ACTGATCAGTTACACAACCAATGCATTTCCTGGAGAATATATCCCTACTGTCTTTGACAATTATTCTGCC
AATGTTATGGTAGATGGAAAACCGGTGAATCTGGGCTTATGGGATACAGCTGGACAAGAAGATTATGACA
GATTACGCCCCCTATCCTATCCGCAAACAGATGTGTTCTTAATTTGCTTTTCCCTTGTGAGTCCTGCATC
ATTTGAAAATGTCCGTGCAAAGTGGTATCCTGAGGTGCGGCACCACTGTCCCAACACTCCCATCATCCTA
GTGGGAACTAAACTTGATCTTAGGGATGATAAAGACACGATCGAGAAACTGAAGGAGAAGAAGCTGACTC
CCATCACCTATCCGCAGGGTCTAGCCATGGCTAAGGAGATTGGTGCTGTAAAATACCTGGAGTGCTCGGC
GCTCACACAGCGAGGCCTCAAGACAGTGTTTGACGAAGCGATCCGAGCAGTCCTCTGCCCGCCTCCCGTG
AAGAAGAGGAAGAGAAAATGCCTGCTGTTGTAACAAGCTTCGAATTCTGCAGTCGACGGTACCGCGGGCC
CGGGATCCACCGGATCTAGATAACTGATCATAATCAGCCATACCACATTTGTAGAGGTTTTACTTGCTTT
AAAAAACCTCCCACACCTCCCCCTGAACCTGAAACATAAAATGAATGCAATTGTTGTTGTTAACTTGTTT
ATTGCAGCTTATAATGGTTACAAATAAAGCAATAGCATCACAAATTTCACAAATAAAGCATTTTTTTCAC
TGCATTCTAGTTGTGGTTTGTCCAAACTCATCAATGTATCTTAAGGCGTAAATTGTAAGCGTTAATATTT
TGTTAAAATTCGCGTTAAATTTTTGTTAAATCAGCTCATTTTTTAACCAATAGGCCGAAATCGGCAAAAT
CCCTTATAAATCAAAAGAATAGACCGAGATAGGGT
[37 nt withheld, positions 2346-2382]
AAAGAACGTGGACTCCAACGTCAAAGG
[49 nt withheld, positions 2410-2458]
T
[91 nt withheld, positions 2460-2550]
G
[124 nt withheld, positions 2552-2675]
CAGGTGGCACTTTTCGGGGAAATGTGCGCGGAACCCCTATTTGTTTATTTTTCTAAATACATTCAAATAT
GTATCCGCTCATGAGACAATAACCCTGATAAATGCTTCAATAATATTGAAAAAGGAAGAGTCCTGAGGCG
GAAAGAACCAGCTGTGGAATGTGTGTCAGTTAGGGTGTGGAAAGTCCCCAGGCTCCCCAGCAGGCAGAAG
TATGCAAAGCATGCATCTCAATTAGTCAGCAACCAGGTGTGGAAAGTCCCCAGGCTCCCCAGCAGGCAGA
AGTATGCAAAGCATGCATCTCAATTAGTCAGCAACCATAGTCCCGCCCCTAACTCCGCCCATCCCGCCCC
TAACTCCGCCCAGTTCCGCCCATTCTCCGCCCCATGGCTGACTAATTTTTTTTATTTATGCAGAGGCCGA
GGCCGCCTCGGCCTCTGAGCTATTCCAGAAGTAGTGAGGAGGCTTTTTTGGAGGCCTAGGCTTTTGCAAA
GATCGATCAAGAGACAGGATGAGGATCGTTTCGCATGATTGAACAAGATGGATTGCACGCAGGTTCTCCG
GCCGCTTGGGTGGAGAGGCTATTCGGCTATGACTGGGCACAACAGACAATCGGCTGCTCTGATGCCGCCG
TGTTCCGGCTGTCAGCGCAGGGGCGCCCGGTTCTTTTTGTCAAGACCGACCTGTCCGGTGCCCTGAATGA
ACTGCAAGACGAGGCAGCGCGGCTATCGTGGCTGGCCACGACGGGCGTTCCTTGCGCAGCTGTGCTCGAC
GTTGTCACTGAAGCGGGAAGGGACTGGCTGCTATTGGGCGAAGTGCCGGGGCAGGATCTCCTGTCATCTC
ACCTTGCTCCTGCCGAGAAAGTATCCATCATGGCTGATGCAATGCGGCGGCTGCATACGCTTGATCCGGC
TACCTGCCCATTCGACCACCAAGCGAAACATCGCATCGAGCGAGCACGTACTCGGATGGAAGCCGGTCTT
GTCGATCAGGATGATCTGGACGAAGAGCATCAGGGGCTCGCGCCAGCCGAACTGTTCGCCAGGCTCAAGG
CGAGCATGCCCGACGGCGAGGATCTCGTCGTGACCCATGGCGATGCCTGCTTGCCGAATATCATGGTGGA
AAATGGCCGCTTTTCTGGATTCATCGACTGTGGCCGGCTGGGTGTGGCGGACCGCTATCAGGACATAGCG
TTGGCTACCCGTGATATTGCTGAAGAGCTTGGCGGCGAATGGGCTGACCGCTTCCTCGTGCTTTACGGTA
TCGCCGCTCCCGATTCGCAGCGCATCGCCTTCTATCGCCTTCTTGACGAGTTCTTCTGAGCGGGACTCTG
GGGTTCGAAATGACCGACCAAGCGACGCCCAACCTGCCATCACGAGATTTCGATTCCACCGCCGCCTTCT
ATGAAAGGTTGGGCTTCGGAATCGTTTTCCGGGACGCCGGCTGGATGATCCTCCAGCGCGGGGATCTCAT
GCTGGAGTTCTTCGCCCACCCTAGGGGGAGGCTAACTGAAACACGGAAGGAGACAATACCGGAAGGAACC
CGCGCTATGACGGCAATAAAAAGACAGAATAAAACGCACGGTGTTGGGTCGTTTGTTCATAAACGCGGGG
TTCGGTCCCAGGGCTGGCACTCTGTCGATACCCCACCGAGACCCCATTGGGGCCAATACGCCCGCGTTTC
TTCCTTTTCCCCACCCCACCCCCCAAGTTCGGGTGAAGGCCCAGGGCTCGCAGCCAACGTCGGGGCGGCA
GGCCCTGCCATAGCCTCAGGTTACTCATATATACTTTAGATTGATTTAAAACTTCATTTTTAATTTAAAA
GGATCTAGGTGAAGATCCTTTTTGATAATCTCATGACCAAAATCCCTTAACGTGAGTTTTCGTTCCACTG
AGCGTCAGACCCCGTAGAAAAGATCAAAGGATCTTCTTGAGATCCTTTTTTTCTGCGCGTAATCTGCTGC
TTGCAAACAAAAAAACCACCGCTACCAGCGGTGGTTTGTTTGCCGGATCAAGAGCTACCAACTCTTTTTC
CGAAGGTAACTGGCTTCAGCAGAGCGCAGATACCAAATACTGTCCTTCTAGTGTAGCCGTAGTTAGGCCA
CCACTTCAAGAACTCTGTAGCACCGCCTACATACCTCGCTCTGCTAATCCTGTTACCAGTGGCTGCTGCC
AGTGGCGATAAGTCGTGTCTTACCGGGTTGGACTCAAGACGATAGTTACCGGATAAGGCGCAGCGGTCGG
GCTGAACGGGGGGTTCGTGCACACAGCCCAGCTTGGAGCGAACGACCTACACCGAACTGAGATACCTACA
GCGTGAGCTATGAGAAAGCGCCACGCTTCCCGAAGGGAGAAAGGCGGACAGGTATCCGGTAAGCGGCAGG
GTCGGAACAGGAGAGCGCACGAGGGAGCTTCCAGGGGGAAACGCCTGGTATCTTTATAGTCCTGTCGGGT
TTCGCCACCTCTGACTTGAGCGTCGATTTTTGTGATGCTCGTCAGGGGGGCGGAGCCTATGGAAAAACGC
CAGCAACGCGGCCTTTTTACGGTTCCTGGCCTTTTGCTGGCCTTTTGCTCACATGTTCTTTCCTGCGTTA
TCCCCTGATTCTGTGGATAACCGTATTACCGCCATGCAT
Features (pLannotate 1.2.2; 15 found; start..end, strand, type, name):
     61..364     +  enhancer       CMV enhancer: human cytomegalovirus immediate early enhancer
    365..568     +  promoter       CMV promoter: human cytomegalovirus (CMV) immediate early promoter
    613..1329    +  CDS            mCitrine: mCitrine is a basic (constitutively fluorescent) yellow fluorescent protein published in 2001, derived from Aequorea victoria.
   1345..1923    +  CDS            Rac1: human Rac family small GTPase 1
   1924..1968    +  misc_feature   MCS (fragment): multiple cloning site
   1985..2069    +  CDS            large T antigen (fragment): large T antigen from SV40 (simian virus 40)
   2092..2213    +  polyA_signal   SV40 poly(A) signal: SV40 polyadenylation signal
   2247..2675    -  rep_origin     f1 ori (sequence partly withheld): f1 bacteriophage origin of replication; arrow indicates direction of (+) strand synthesis
   2702..2806    +  promoter       AmpR promoter: bla
   2808..3165    +  promoter       SV40 promoter: SV40 enhancer and early promoter
   3200..3994    +  CDS            NeoR/KanR: aminoglycoside phosphotransferase from Tn5; aph(3')-II (or nptII); confers resistance to neomycin, kanamycin, and G418 (Geneticin®)
   4015..4167    +  CDS            ble (fragment): BLE_KLEPN - Experimental evidence at protein level: Swiss-Prot protein existence level 1. Binding protein with a strong affinity to the bleomycin family of antibiotics. Binds to CL990; an antimitotic-antibiotic compound. From Klebsiella pneumoniae.
   4226..4273    +  polyA_signal   HSV TK poly(A) signal: herpes simplex virus thymidine kinase polyadenylation signal (Cole and Stacy, 1985)
   4364..4380    -  polyA_signal   bGH poly(A) signal (fragment): bovine growth hormone polyadenylation signal
   4602..5190    +  rep_origin     ori: high-copy-number ColE1/pMB1/pBR322/pUC origin of replication
