[The description below was written by a language model from this plasmid's Addgene catalogue record and pLannotate feature annotations shown in this document.]
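Description:
YFP-Rac1(N17) is a mammalian expression plasmid built on the Clontech pEYFP-C1 backbone, encoding human Rac1 fused at its N-terminus to a yellow fluorescent protein. The fusion is driven by the human cytomegalovirus immediate early enhancer and promoter and terminated by the SV40 polyadenylation signal. The fluorescent protein is not the original EYFP: the depositor describes it as the monomeric (A207K) version of Citrine, a pH-insensitive YFP, and the annotation of the roughly 5.3 kb depositor sequence accordingly identifies the reading frame as mCitrine. The Rac1 cDNA (about 580 bp) lies directly downstream, cloned between the BglII and HindIII sites of the multiple cloning site, both of which are retained. It carries the threonine 17 to asparagine substitution, generally used as a dominant-negative form of this small GTPase, although the record itself lists only the mutation.

The plasmid replicates in E. coli at high copy from a ColE1/pUC-type origin and also carries an f1 origin for single-stranded DNA production. A single NeoR/KanR (Tn5 aminoglycoside phosphotransferase) gene serves both hosts: a bacterial bla-type promoter drives kanamycin resistance in bacteria, while the adjacent SV40 enhancer/early promoter, paired with the HSV TK polyadenylation signal, allows G418 selection of transfected mammalian cells. The short large T antigen, ble and bGH poly(A) fragments in the feature table appear to be partial matches to backbone sequence rather than functional elements.

The associated publication examined the activation patterns of Cdc42, Rac1 and Rac2 during phagocytosis, consistent with use of this construct for live-cell fluorescence imaging of an inactive Rac1 mutant alongside other Rho-family GTPase fusions.
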