Addgene plasmid #11395: YFP-Rac1(N17)
Depositing lab: Joel Swanson. Publication: Cdc42, Rac1, and Rac2 display distinct patterns of activation during phagocytosis. Hoppe AD, Swanson JA. Mol Biol Cell 2004 Aug;15(8):3509-19. Epub 2004 May 28. 10.1091/mbc.e03-11-0847 PubMed 15169870.
Backbone
  Vector backbone: pEYFP-C1
  Backbone manufacturer: Clontech
  Backbone size w/o insert (bp): 4731
  Vector type: Mammalian Expression
  Selectable markers: Neomycin (select with G418)
Growth in bacteria
  Bacterial resistance: Kanamycin, 50 μg/mL
  Growth temperature: 37°C
  Growth strain: DH5alpha
  Copy number: High Copy
Gene/Insert
  Gene/Insert name: ras-related C3 botulinum toxin substrate 1 (alt names: Rac1(N17); YFP)
  Species: H. sapiens (human)
  Insert size (bp): 580
  Mutation: Obtained with Threonine 17 mutated to Asparagine.
  GenBank ID: AF498964
  Entrez Gene: RAC1 (a.k.a. MIG5, MRD48, Rac-1, TC-25, p21-Rac1)
  Tag / fusion protein: YFP (N terminal on backbone)
  Cloning method: Restriction Enzyme; 5′ cloning site BglII (not destroyed); 3′ cloning site HindIII (not destroyed)
  Sequencing primers: 5′ CCTGAGCAAAGACCCCAACGAGAA; 3′ CAGGGGGAGGTGTGGGAGGTTT
Resource information
  A portion of this plasmid was derived from a plasmid made by: Human Rac1(T17N) cDNA was obtained from the UMR cDNA Resource Center (www.cdna.org).
Terms and licenses: Academic/Nonprofit Terms; Industry Terms: Not Available to Industry
Depositor comments: Expresses Rac1(N17) with an N-terminal YFP marker. YFP is the monomeric (A207K) version of Citrine, a pH-insensitive YFP.
How to cite: YFP-Rac1(N17) was a gift from Joel Swanson (Addgene plasmid # 11395 ; http://n2t.net/addgene:11395 ; RRID:Addgene_11395)
