>Addgene plasmid #11395 | YFP-Rac1(N17) | addgene partial sequence | sequence record 20049 | EGFP-C 5'-CATGGTCCTGCTGGAGTTCGTG-3'
CCGGACTCAGATCTATGCAGGCCATCAAGTGTGTGGTGGTGGGAGACGGAGCTGTAGGTAAAAATTGCCT
ACTGATCAGTTACACAACCAATGCATTTCCTGGAGAATATATCCCTACTGTCTTTGACAATTATTCTGCC
AATGTTATGGTAGATGGAAAACCGGTGAATCTGGGCTTATGGGATACAGCTGGACAAGAAGATTATGACA
GATTACGCCCCCTATCCTATCCGCAAACAGATGTGTTCTTAATTTGCTTTTCCCTTGTGAGTCCTGCATC
ATTTGAAAATGTCCGTGCAAAGTGGTATCCTGAGGTGCGGCACCACTGTCCCAACACTCCCATCATCCTA
GTGGGAACTAAACTTGATCTTAGGGATGATAAAGACACGATCGAGAAACTGAAGGAGAAGAAGCTGACTC
CCATCACCTATCCGCAGGGTCTAGCCATGGCTAAGGAGATTGGTGCTGTAAAATACCTGGAGTGCTCGGC
GCTCACACAGCGAGGCCTCAAGACAGTGTTTGACGAAGCGATCCGAGCAGTCCTCTGCCCGCCTCCCGTG
AAGAAGAGGAAGAGAAAATGCCTGCTGTTGTGACAAGCTTCGAATTCTGCAGTCGACGGTACCGCGGGCC
CGGGATCCACCGGATCTAGATAACTGATCATAATCAGCCATACCACATTTGTAGAGGTTTTACTTGCTTT
AAAAAACCTCCCACACCTCCCCCTGAACCTGAAACATAAAATGAATGCAATTGTTGTTGTTAACTTGTTT
ATTGCAGCTTATAATGGTTACAAATAAAGCAATAGCATCACAAATTTCACAAATAAAGCATTTTTTTCAC
TGCATTCTAGTTGTGGTTTGTCCAAACTCATCAATGTATCTTAAGGCGTAATTTGTAAGCGTTAATATTT
TGTTAAAATTCGCGTTAAATTTTTTGTTAATCAGCTCATTTTTTAACCAATAGGCCGAAATCGGCAAAA
